>Addgene plasmid #74911 | pPB-CAG-Flag3-pG-mNanog-pgk-hph | depositor full sequence | sequence record 146058 | pPB-CAG-Flag3-pG-mNanog-pgk-hph sequence 8556 bps
GACATTGATTATTGACTAGTTATTAATAGTAATCAATTACGGGGTCATTAGTTCATAGCCCATATATGGA
GTTCCGCGTTACATAACTTACGGTAAATGGCCCGCCTGGCTGACCGCCCAACGACCCCCGCCCATTGACG
TCAATAATGACGTATGTTCCCATAGTAACGCCAATAGGGACTTTCCATTGACGTCAATGGGTGGACTATT
TACGGTAAACTGCCCACTTGGCAGTACATCAAGTGTATCATATGCCAAGTACGCCCCCTATTGACGTCAA
TGACGGTAAATGGCCCGCCTGGCATTATGCCCAGTACATGACCTTATGGGACTTTCCTACTTGGCAGTAC
ATCTACGTATTAGTCATCGCTATTACCATGGGTCGAGGTGAGCCCCACGTTCTGCTTCACTCTCCCCATC
TCCCCCCCCTCCCCACCCCCAATTTTGTATTTATTTATTTTTTAATTATTTTGTGCAGCGATGGGGGCGG
GGGGGGGGGGGGCGCGCGCCAGGCGGGGCGGGGCGGGGCGAGGGGCGGGGCGGGGCGAGGCGGAGAGGTG
CGGCGGCAGCCAATCAGAGCGGCGCGCTCCGAAAGTTTCCTTTTATGGCGAGGCGGCGGCGGCGGCGGCC
CTATAAAAAGCGAAGCGCGCGGCGGGCGGGAGTCGCTGCGTTGCCTTCGCCCCGTGCCCCGCTCCGCGCC
GCCTCGCGCCGCCCGCCCCGGCTCTGACTGACCGCGTTACTCCCACAGGTGAGCGGGCGGGACGGCCCTT
CTCCTCCGGGCTGTAATTAGCGCTTGGTTTAATGACGGCTCGTTTCTTTTCTGTGGCTGCGTGAAAGCCT
TAAAGGGCTCCGGGAGGGCCCTTTGTGCGGGGGGGAGCGGCTCGGGGGGTGCGTGCGTGTGTGTGTGCGT
GGGGAGCGCCGCGTGCGGCCCGCGCTGCCCGGCGGCTGTGAGCGCTGCGGGCGCGGCGCGGGGCTTTGTG
CGCTCCGCGTGTGCGCGAGGGGAGCGCGGCCGGGGGCGGTGCCCCGCGGTGCGGGGGGGCTGCGAGGGGA
ACAAAGGCTGCGTGCGGGGTGTGTGCGTGGGGGGGTGAGCAGGGGGTGTGGGCGCGGCGGTCGGGCTGTA
ACCCCCCCCTGCACCCCCCTCCCCGAGTTGCTGAGCACGGCCCGGCTTCGGGTGCGGGGCTCCGTGCGGG
GCGTGGCGCGGGGCTCGCCGTGCCGGGCGGGGGGTGGCGGCAGGTGGGGGTGCCGGGCGGGGCGGGGCCG
CCTCGGGCCGGGGAGGGCTCGGGGGAGGGGCGCGGCGGCCCCGGAGCGCCGGCGGCTGTCGAGGCGCGGC
GAGCCGCAGCCATTGCCTTTTATGGTAATCGTGCGAGAGGGCGCAGGGACTTCCTTTGTCCCAAATCTGG
CGGAGCCGAAATCTGGGAGGCGCCGCCGCACCCCCTCTAGCGGGCGCGGGCGAAGCGGTGCGGCGCCGGC
AGGAAGGAAATGGGCGGGGAGGGCCTTCGTGCGTCGCCGCGCCGCCGTCCCCTTCTCCATCTCCAGCCTC
GGGGCTGCCGCAGGGGGACGGCTGCCTTCGGGGGGGACGGGGCAGGGCGGGGTTCGGCTTCTGGCGTGTG
ACCGGCGGCTCTAGAGCCTCTGCTAACCATGTTCATGCCTTCTTCTTTTTCCTACAGCTCCTGGGCAACG
TGCTGGTTGTTGTGCTGTCTCATCATTTTGGCAAAGAATTCCTCGACGGTATCGATAAGCTATCACAAGT
TTGTACAAAAAAGCAGGCTTCACCATGGACTACAAAGACCATGACGGTGATTATAAAGATCATGATATCG
ATTACAAGGATGACGATGACAAGGGATCCGGCGGCGGCGGCGGCGCCATGAGTGTGGGTCTTCCTGGTCC
CCACAGTTTGCCTAGTTCTGAGGAAGCATCGAATTCTGGGAACGCCTCATCAATGCCTGCAGTTTTTCAT
CCCGAGAACTATTCTTGCTTACAAGGGTCTGCTACTGAGATGCTCTGCACAGAGGCTGCCTCTCCTCGCC
CTTCCTCTGAAGACCTGCCTCTTCAAGGCAGCCCTGATTCTTCTACCAGTCCCAAACAAAAGCTCTCAAG
TCCTGAGGCTGACAAGGGCCCTGAGGAGGAGGAGAACAAGGTCCTTGCCAGGAAGCAGAAGATGCGGACT
GTGTTCTCTCAGGCCCAGCTGTGTGCACTCAAGGACAGGTTTCAGAAGCAGAAGTACCTCAGCCTCCAGC
AGATGCAAGAACTCTCCTCCATTCTGAACCTGAGCTATAAGCAGGTTAAGACCTGGTTTCAAAACCAAAG
GATGAAGTGCAAGCGGTGGCAGAAAAACCAGTGGTTGAAGACTAGCAATGGTCTGATTCAGAAGGGCTCA
GCACCAGTGGAGTATCCCAGCATCCATTGCAGCTATCCCCAGGGCTATCTGGTGAACGCATCTGGAAGCC
TTTCCATGTGGGGCAGCCAGACTTGGACCAACCCAACTTGGAGCAGCCAGACCTGGACCAACCCAACTTG
GAACAACCAGACCTGGACCAACCCAACTTGGAGCAGCCAGGCCTGGACCGCTCAGTCCTGGAACGGCCAG
CCTTGGAATGCTGCTCCGCTCCATAACTTCGGGGAGGACTTTCTGCAGCCTTACGTACAGTTGCAGCAAA
ACTTCTCTGCCAGTGATTTGGAGGTGAATTTGGAAGCCACTAGGGAAAGCCATGCGCATTTTAGCACCCC
ACAAGCCTTGGAATTATTCCTGAACTACTCTGTGACTCCACCAGGTGAAATATGAGACCCAGCTTTCTTG
TACAAAGTGGTGATAGCTTGGCGTAATCATGGTCATAGCTGTTTCCTGTGTGAAATTGTTATCCGCTCAC
AATTCCACACAACATACGAGCCGGAAGCATAAAGTGTAAAGCCTGGGGTGCCTAATGAGTGAGCTAACTC
ACATTAATTGCGTTGCGCTCACTGCCCGCTTTCCAGTCGGGAAACCTGTCGTGCCAGCGGATCAGCCTCG
ACTGTGCCTTCTAGTTGCCAGCCATCTGTTGTTTGCCCCTCCCCCGTGCCTTCCTTGACCCTGGAAGGTG
CCACTCCCACTGTCCTTTCCTAATAAAATGAGGAAATTGCATCGCATTGTCTGAGTAGGTGTCATTCTAT
TCTGGGGGGTGGGGTGGGGCAGGACAGCAAGGGGGAGGATTGGGAAGACAATAGCAGGCATGCTGGGGAT
GCGGTGGGCTCTATGGCTTCTGAGGCGGAAAGAACCAGCTGGGGCTCGAGATCCACTAGTTCTAGCCTCG
AGGCTAGAGCGGCCGCGTCGAGATAACTTCGTATAATGTATGCTATACGAAGTTATGTTTTGTTACTTTA
TAGAAGAAATTTTGAGTTTTTGTTTTTTTTTAATAAATAAATAAACATAAATAAATTGTTTGTTGAATTT
ATTATTAGTATGTAAGTGTAAATATAATAAAACTTAATATCTATTCAAATTAATAAATAAACGTCAATTT
TACGCATGATTATCTTTAACGTACGTCACAATATGATTATCTTTCTAGGGTTAAAGAGCTCCAATTCGCC
CTATAGTGAGTCGTATTACGCGCGCTCACTGGCCGTCGTTTTACAACGTCGTGACTGGGAAAACCCTGGC
GTTACCCAACTTAATCGCCTTGCAGCACATCCCCCTTTCGCCAGCTGGCGTAATAGCGAAGAGGCCCGCA
CCGATCGCCCTTCCCAACAGTTGCGCAGCCTGAATGGCGAATGGG
[124 nt withheld, positions 3756-3879]
C
[91 nt withheld, positions 3881-3971]
A
[49 nt withheld, positions 3973-4021]
CCTTTGACGTTGGAGTCCACGTTCTTT
[37 nt withheld, positions 4049-4085]
ACCCTATCTCGGTCTATTCTTTTGATTTATAAGGGATTTTGCCGATTTCGGCCTATTGGTTAAAAAATGA
GCTGATTTAACAAAAATTTAACGCGAATTTTAACAAAATATTAACGCTTACAATTTAGGTGGCACTTTTC
GGGGAAATGTGCGCGGAACCCCTATTTGTTTATTTTTCTAAATACATTCAAATATGTATCCGCTCATGAG
ACAATAACCCTGATAAATGCTTCAATAATATTGAAAAAGGAAGAGTATGAGTATTCAACATTTCCGTGTC
GCCCTTATTCCCTTTTTTGCGGCATTTTGCCTTCCTGTTTTTGCTCACCCAGAAACGCTGGTGAAAGTAA
AAGATGCTGAAGATCAGTTGGGTGCACGAGTGGGTTACATCGAACTGGATCTCAACAGCGGTAAGATCCT
TGAGAGTTTTCGCCCCGAAGAACGTTTTCCAATGATGAGCACTTTTAAAGTTCTGCTATGTGGCGCGGTA
TTATCCCGTATTGACGCCGGGCAAGAGCAACTCGGTCGCCGCATACACTATTCTCAGAATGACTTGGTTG
AGTACTCACCAGTCACAGAAAAGCATCTTACGGATGGCATGACAGTAAGAGAATTATGCAGTGCTGCCAT
AACCATGAGTGATAACACTGCGGCCAACTTACTTCTGACAACGATCGGAGGACCGAAGGAGCTAACCGCT
TTTTTGCACAACATGGGGGATCATGTAACTCGCCTTGATCGTTGGGAACCGGAGCTGAATGAAGCCATAC
CAAACGACGAGCGTGACACCACGATGCCTGTAGCAATGGCAACAACGTTGCGCAAACTATTAACTGGCGA
ACTACTTACTCTAGCTTCCCGGCAACAATTAATAGACTGGATGGAGGCGGATAAAGTTGCAGGACCACTT
CTGCGCTCGGCCCTTCCGGCTGGCTGGTTTATTGCTGATAAATCTGGAGCCGGTGAGCGTGGGTCTCGCG
GTATCATTGCAGCACTGGGGCCAGATGGTAAGCCCTCCCGTATCGTAGTTATCTACACGACGGGGAGTCA
GGCAACTATGGATGAACGAAATAGACAGATCGCTGAGATAGGTGCCTCACTGATTAAGCATTGGTAACTG
TCAGACCAAGTTTACTCATATATACTTTAGATTGATTTAAAACTTCATTTTTAATTTAAAAGGATCTAGG
TGAAGATCCTTTTTGATAATCTCATGACCAAAATCCCTTAACGTGAGTTTTCGTTCCACTGAGCGTCAGA
CCCCGTAGAAAAGATCAAAGGATCTTCTTGAGATCCTTTTTTTCTGCGCGTAATCTGCTGCTTGCAAACA
AAAAAACCACCGCTACCAGCGGTGGTTTGTTTGCCGGATCAAGAGCTACCAACTCTTTTTCCGAAGGTAA
CTGGCTTCAGCAGAGCGCAGATACCAAATACTGTCCTTCTAGTGTAGCCGTAGTTAGGCCACCACTTCAA
GAACTCTGTAGCACCGCCTACATACCTCGCTCTGCTAATCCTGTTACCAGTGGCTGCTGCCAGTGGCGAT
AAGTCGTGTCTTACCGGGTTGGACTCAAGACGATAGTTACCGGATAAGGCGCAGCGGTCGGGCTGAACGG
GGGGTTCGTGCACACAGCCCAGCTTGGAGCGAACGACCTACACCGAACTGAGATACCTACAGCGTGAGCT
ATGAGAAAGCGCCACGCTTCCCGAAGGGAGAAAGGCGGACAGGTATCCGGTAAGCGGCAGGGTCGGAACA
GGAGAGCGCACGAGGGAGCTTCCAGGGGGAAACGCCTGGTATCTTTATAGTCCTGTCGGGTTTCGCCACC
TCTGACTTGAGCGTCGATTTTTGTGATGCTCGTCAGGGGGGCGGAGCCTATGGAAAAACGCCAGCAACGC
GGCCTTTTTACGGTTCCTGGCCTTTTGCTGGCCTTTTGCTCACATGTTCTTTCCTGCGTTATCCCCTGAT
TCTGTGGATAACCGTATTACCGCCTTTGAGTGAGCTGATACCGCTCGCCGCAGCCGAACGACCGAGCGCA
GCGAGTCAGTGAGCGAGGAAGCGGAAGAGCGCCCAATACGCAAACCGCCTCTCCCCGCGCGTTGGCCGAT
TCATTAATGCAGCTGGCACGACAGGTTTCCCGACTGGAAAGCGGGCAGTGAGCGCAACGCAATTAATGTG
AGTTAGCTCACTCATTAGGCACCCCAGGCTTTACACTTTATGCTTCCGGCTCGTATGTTGTGTGGAATTG
TGAGCGGATAACAATTTCACACAGGAAACAGCTATGACCATGATTACGCCAAGCGCGCAATTAACCCTCA
CTAAAGGGAACAAAAGCTGGGTACCTTAACCCTAGAAAGATAGTCTGCGTAAAATTGACGCATGCATTCT
TGAAATATTGCTCTCTCTTTCTAAATAGCGCGAATCCGTCGCTGTGCATTTAGGACATCTCAGTCGCCGC
TTGGAGCTCCCGTGAGGCGTGCTTGTCAATGCGGTAAGTGTCACTGATTTTGAACTATAACGACCGCGTG
AGTCAAAATGACGCATGATTATCTTTTACGTGACTTTTAAGATTTAACTCATACGATAATTATATTGTTA
TTTCATGTTCTACTTACGTGATAACTTATTATATATATATTTTCTTGTTATAGATATCCAACTATGAAAC
ATTATCATAAAGCAATAGTAAAGAGCCTTCAGTAAAGAGCAGGCATTTATCTAATCCCACCCCACCCCCA
CCCCCGTAGCTCCAATCCTTCCATTCAAAATGTAGGTACTCTGTTCTCACCCTTCTTAACAAAGTATGAC
AGGAAAAAACTTCCATGTGGACATCTTTATTGTTTAATAGATCATCAATTTCTCGACTATTCCTTTGCCC
TCGGACGAGTGCTGGGGCGTCGGTTTCCACTATCGGCGAGTACTTCTACACAGCCATCGGTCCAGACGGC
CGCGCTTCTGCGGGCGATTTGTGTACGCCCGACAGTCCCGGCTCCGGATCGGACGATTGCGTCGCATCGA
CCCTGCGCCCAAGCTGCATCATCGAAATTGCCGTCAACCAAGCTCTGATAGAGTTGGTCAAGACCAATGC
GGAGCATATACGCCCGGAGCCGCGGCGATCCTGCAAGCTCCGGATGCCTCCGCTCGAAGTAGCGCGTCTG
CTGCTCCATACAAGCCAACCACGGCCTCCAGAAGAAGATGTTGGCGACCTCGTATTGGGAATCCCCGAAC
ATCGCCTCGCTCCAGTCAATGACCGCTGTTATGCGGCCATTGTCCGTCAGGACATTGTTGGAGCCGAAAT
CCGCGTGCACGAGGTGCCGGACTTCGGGGCAGTCCTCGGCCCAAAGCATCAGCTCATCGAGAGCCTGCGC
GACGGACGCACTGACGGTGTCGTCCATCACAGTTTGCCAGTGATACACATGGGGATCAGCAATCGCGCAT
ATGAAATCACGCCATGTAGTGTATTGACCGATTCCTTGCGGTCCGAATGGGCCGAACCCGCTCGTCTGGC
TAAGATCGGCCGCAGCGATCGCATCCATGGCCTCCGCGACCGGCTGCAGAACAGCGGGCAGTTCGGTTTC
AGGCAGGTCTTGCAACGTGACACCCTGTGCACGGCGGGAGATGCAATAGGTCAGGCTCTCGCTGAATTCC
CCAATGTCAAGCACTTCCGGAATCGGGAGCGCGGCCGATGCAAAGTGCCGATAAACATAACGATCTTTGT
AGAAACCATCGGCGCAGCTATTTACCCGCAGGACATATCCACGCCCTCCTACATCGAAGCTGAAAGCACG
AGATTCTTCGCCCTCCGAGAGCTGCATCAGGTCGGAGACGCTGTCGAACTTTTCGATCAGAAACTTCTCG
ACAGACGTCGCGGTGAGTTCAGGCTTTTTCATGGTGGCGGCTGGATCGGTCGAAAGGCCCGGAGATGAGG
AAGAGGAGAACAGCGCGGCAGACGTGCGCTTTTGAAGCGTGCGAGAATGCCGGGCCTCCGGAGGACCTTC
GGGCGCCCGCCCCGCCCCTGAGCCCGCCCCTGAGCCCGCCCCCGGACCCACCCCTTCCCAGCCTCTGAGC
CCAGAAAGCGAAGGAGCAAAGCTGCTATTGGCCGCTGCCCCAAAGGCCTACCCGCTTCCATTGCTCAGCG
GTGCTGTCCATCTGCACGAGACTAGTGAGACGTGCTACTTCCATTTGTCACGTCCTGCACGACGCGAGCT
GCGGGGCGGGGGGGAACTTCCTGACTAGGGGAGGAGTAGAAGGTGGCGCGAAGGGGCCACCAAAGAACGG
AGCCGGTTGGCGCCTACCGGTGGATGTGGAATGTGTGCGAGGCCAGAGGCCACTTGTGTAGCGCCAAGTG
CCAGCGGGGCTGCTAAAGCGCATGCTCCAGACTGCCTTGGGAAAAGCGCCTCCCCTACCCGGTAGAATTC
ATCGATGATATCATAACTTCGTATAATGTATGCTATACGAAGTTATGCGGCCCTCGAGGTC
Features (pLannotate 1.2.2; 30 found; start..end, strand, type, name):
      1..380     +  enhancer       CMV enhancer: human cytomegalovirus immediate early enhancer
    383..658     +  promoter       chicken β-actin promoter: No description available
    659..1667    +  intron         chimeric intron: chimera between introns from chicken β-actin and rabbit β-globin
   1723..1741    -  misc_feature   MCS (fragment): pBluescript multiple cloning site
   1745..1769    +  protein_bind   attB1: mutant version of attB; recombination site for the Gateway® BP reaction BP Clonase™
   1778..1843    +  CDS            3xFLAG: three tandem FLAG® epitope tags, followed by an enterokinase cleavage site
   1868..2782    +  CDS            Nanog: NANOG_MOUSE - Also known as Ecat4, Enk. Experimental evidence at protein level: Swiss-Prot protein existence level 1. Transcription regulator involved in inner cell mass and embryonic stem (ES) cells proliferation and self-renewal (PubMed:25825768). Imposes pluripotency on ES cells and prevents their differentiation towards extraembryonic endoderm and trophectoderm lineages. Blocks bone morphogenetic protein-induced mesoderm differentiation of ES cells by physically interacting with SMAD1 and interfering with the recruitment of coactivators to the active SMAD transcriptional complexes. Acts as
   2787..2811    -  protein_bind   attB2: mutant version of attB; recombination site for the Gateway® BP reaction BP Clonase™
   2856..2872    -  protein_bind   lac operator: The lac repressor binds to the lac operator to inhibit transcription in E. coli. This inhibition can be relieved by adding lactose or isopropyl-β-D-thiogalactopyranoside (IPTG). lac repressor encoded by lacI
   2880..2910    -  promoter       lac promoter: promoter for the E. coli lac operon
   2925..2946    -  protein_bind   CAP binding site: CAP binding activates transcription in the presence of cAMP. E. coli catabolite activator protein
   2959..2998    -  CDS            lacI (fragment): lac repressor; lacI; The lac repressor binds to the lac operator to inhibit transcription in E. coli. This inhibition can be relieved by adding lactose or isopropyl-β-D-thiogalactopyranoside (IPTG).
   3012..3236    +  polyA_signal   bGH poly(A) signal: bovine growth hormone polyadenylation signal
   3240..3261    +  promoter       SV40 promoter (fragment): SV40 enhancer and early promoter
   3313..3346    -  protein_bind   loxP: Cre-mediated recombination occurs in the 8-bp core sequence (GCATACAT). Cre recombinase
   3570..3588    -  promoter       T7 promoter: promoter for bacteriophage T7 RNA polymerase
   3596..3751    +  CDS            lacZα (fragment): LacZα fragment of β-galactosidase; lacZ fragment
   3756..4184    +  rep_origin     f1 ori (sequence partly withheld): f1 bacteriophage origin of replication; arrow indicates direction of (+) strand synthesis
   4237..4341    +  promoter       AmpR promoter: bla
   4342..5202    +  CDS            AmpR: β-lactamase; bla; confers resistance to ampicillin, carbenicillin, and related antibiotics
   5373..5961    +  rep_origin     ori: high-copy-number ColE1/pMB1/pBR322/pUC origin of replication
   6144..6236    +  CDS            lacI (fragment): lac repressor; lacI; The lac repressor binds to the lac operator to inhibit transcription in E. coli. This inhibition can be relieved by adding lactose or isopropyl-β-D-thiogalactopyranoside (IPTG).
   6249..6270    +  protein_bind   CAP binding site: CAP binding activates transcription in the presence of cAMP. E. coli catabolite activator protein
   6285..6315    +  promoter       lac promoter: promoter for the E. coli lac operon
   6323..6339    +  protein_bind   lac operator: The lac repressor binds to the lac operator to inhibit transcription in E. coli. This inhibition can be relieved by adding lactose or isopropyl-β-D-thiogalactopyranoside (IPTG). lac repressor encoded by lacI
   6384..6402    +  promoter       T3 promoter: promoter for bacteriophage T3 RNA polymerase
   6728..6938    -  polyA_signal   PGK poly(A) signal (fragment): mouse phosphoglycerate kinase 1 polyadenylation signal
   6942..7967    -  CDS            HygR: aminoglycoside phosphotransferase from E. coli; aph(4)-Ia; confers resistance to hygromycin
   7986..8485    -  promoter       PGK promoter: mouse phosphoglycerate kinase 1 promoter
   8508..8541    -  protein_bind   loxP: Cre-mediated recombination occurs in the 8-bp core sequence (GCATACAT). Cre recombinase
