[The description below was written by a language model from this plasmid's Addgene catalogue record and pLannotate feature annotations shown in this document.]
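Description:
pPB-CAG-Flag3-pG-mNanog-pgk-hph is an 8,556 bp mammalian expression plasmid built on the pPB-CAG backbone for producing N-terminally 3xFLAG-tagged mouse Nanog. The "PB" in the name suggests a piggyBac transposon vector, but the feature table does not annotate any piggyBac terminal repeats, so this cannot be confirmed from the record. In bacteria the plasmid replicates from a high-copy ColE1/pUC-type origin and is selected with ampicillin through the bla gene. An f1 origin, T3 and T7 promoters, and lac promoter/operator and lacZα fragments are remnants of a pBluescript-type cloning vector.

The expression unit is driven by the composite CAG promoter, made up of the CMV immediate-early enhancer, the chicken β-actin promoter and a chimeric β-actin/β-globin intron, which gives strong constitutive transcription in many mammalian cell types, including pluripotent cells. Downstream, attB1 and attB2 sites flank the 3xFLAG–Nanog coding region, indicating that the tagged open reading frame was introduced by Gateway recombination. The transcript is terminated by a bovine growth hormone polyadenylation signal. A separate cassette in the opposite orientation contains the mouse PGK promoter, the hygromycin phosphotransferase gene and a PGK poly(A) signal, which allows hygromycin selection of stably transfected cells. Two loxP sites are annotated in the same orientation, one beyond the bGH poly(A) signal and one next to the PGK promoter. They bracket the segment carrying both the Nanog and hygromycin cassettes, so that segment could in principle be excised by Cre after integration. The stated purpose is mammalian expression of Flag-tagged Nanog, and the associated study examined Nanog's reprogramming capacity; the epitope tag allows detection or immunoprecipitation of the protein.
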