Addgene plasmid #74911: pPB-CAG-Flag3-pG-mNanog-pgk-hph
Purpose: Mammalian expression of Flag tagged mNanog
Depositing lab: Jose Silva. Depositing organization: University of Cambridge. Publication: Reprogramming capacity of Nanog is functionally conserved in vertebrates and resides in a unique homeodomain. Theunissen TW, Costa Y, Radzisheuskaya A, van Oosten AL, Lavial F, Pain B, Castro LF, Silva JC. Development. 2011 Nov;138(22):4853-65. doi: 10.1242/dev.068775. PubMed 22028025.
Backbone
  Vector backbone: pPB-CAG
  Vector type: Mammalian Expression
  Selectable markers: Hygromycin
Growth in bacteria
  Bacterial resistance: Ampicillin, 100 μg/mL
  Growth temperature: 37°C
  Growth strain: DH5alpha
  Copy number: Unknown
Gene/Insert
  Gene/Insert name: Nanog
  Species: M. musculus (mouse)
  Entrez Gene: Nanog (a.k.a. 2410002E02Rik, ENK, Stm1, ecat4)
  Promoter: CAG
  Tag / fusion protein: 3xFlag (N terminal on insert)
  Cloning method: Unknown
  Sequencing primers: 5′ unknown; 3′ unknown
Terms and licenses: Academic/Nonprofit Terms; Industry Terms: Not Available to Industry
How to cite: pPB-CAG-Flag3-pG-mNanog-pgk-hph was a gift from Jose Silva (Addgene plasmid # 74911 ; http://n2t.net/addgene:74911 ; RRID:Addgene_74911)
