>Addgene plasmid #74911 | pPB-CAG-Flag3-pG-mNanog-pgk-hph | depositor partial sequence | sequence record 141623 | insert
ATGGACTACAAAGACCATGACGGTGATTATAAAGATCATGATATCGATTACAAGGATGACGATGACAAGG
GATCCGGCGGCGGCGGCGGCGCCATGAGTGTGGGTCTTCCTGGTCCCCACAGTTTGCCTAGTTCTGAGGA
AGCATCGAATTCTGGGAACGCCTCATCAATGCCTGCAGTTTTTCATCCCGAGAACTATTCTTGCTTACAA
GGGTCTGCTACTGAGATGCTCTGCACAGAGGCTGCCTCTCCTCGCCCTTCCTCTGAAGACCTGCCTCTTC
AAGGCAGCCCTGATTCTTCTACCAGTCCCAAACAAAAGCTCTCAAGTCCTGAGGCTGACAAGGGCCCTGA
GGAGGAGGAGAACAAGGTCCTTGCCAGGAAGCAGAAGATGCGGACTGTGTTCTCTCAGGCCCAGCTGTGT
GCACTCAAGGACAGGTTTCAGAAGCAGAAGTACCTCAGCCTCCAGCAGATGCAAGAACTCTCCTCCATTC
TGAACCTGAGCTATAAGCAGGTTAAGACCTGGTTTCAAAACCAAAGGATGAAGTGCAAGCGGTGGCAGAA
AAACCAGTGGTTGAAGACTAGCAATGGTCTGATTCAGAAGGGCTCAGCACCAGTGGAGTATCCCAGCATC
CATTGCAGCTATCCCCAGGGCTATCTGGTGAACGCATCTGGAAGCCTTTCCATGTGGGGCAGCCAGACTT
GGACCAACCCAACTTGGAGCAGCCAGACCTGGACCAACCCAACTTGGAACAACCAGACCTGGACCAACCC
AACTTGGAGCAGCCAGGCCTGGACCGCTCAGTCCTGGAACGGCCAGCCTTGGAATGCTGCTCCGCTCCAT
AACTTCGGGGAGGACTTTCTGCAGCCTTACGTACAGTTGCAGCAAAACTTCTCTGCCAGTGATTTGGAGG
TGAATTTGGAAGCCACTAGGGAAAGCCATGCGCATTTTAGCACCCCACAAGCCTTGGAATTATTCCTGAA
CTACTCTGTGACTCCACCAGGTGAAATATGA
