>Addgene plasmid #74911 | pPB-CAG-Flag3-pG-mNanog-pgk-hph | addgene partial sequence | sequence record 147154 | pLEXmLIC-Fwd 5'-TAGAGCCTCTGCTAACCATGTTCATGCC-3'
ATAAGCTATCACAAGTTTGTACAAAAAAGCAGGCTTCACCATGGACTACAAAGACCATGACGGTGATTAT
AAAGATCATGATATCGATTACAAGGATGACGATGACAAGGGATCCGGCGGCGGCGGCGGCGCCATGAGTG
TGGGTCTTCCTGGTCCCCACAGTTTGCCTAGTTCTGAGGAAGCATCGAATTCTGGGAACGCCTCATCAAT
GCCTGCAGTTTTTCATCCCGAGAACTATTCTTGCTTACAAGGGTCTGCTACTGAGATGCTCTGCACAGAG
GCTGCCTCTCCTCGCCCTTCCTCTGAAGACCTGCCTCTTCAAGGCAGCCCTGATTCTTCTACCAGTCCCA
AACAAAAGCTCTCAAGTCCTGAGGCTGACAAGGGCCCTGAGGAGGAGGAGAACAAGGTCCTTGCCAGGAA
GCAGAAGATGCGGACTGTGTTCTCTCAGGCCCAGCTGTGTGCACTCAAGGACAGGTTTCAGAAGCAGAAG
TACCTCAGCCTCCAGCAGATGCAAGAACTCTCCTCCATTCTGAACCTGAGCTATAAGCAGGTTAAGACCT
GGTTTCAAAACCAAAGGATGAAGTGCAAGCGGTGGCAGAAAAACCAGTGGTTGAAGACTAGCAATGGTCT
GATTCAGAAGGGCTCAGCACCAGTGGAGTATCCCAGCATCCATTGCAGCTATCCCCAGGGCTATCTGGTG
AACGCATCTGGAAGCCTTTCCATGTGGGGCAGCCAGACTTGGACCAACCCAACTTGGAGCAGCCAGACCT
GGACCAACCCAACTTGGAACAACCAGACCTGGACCAACCCAACTTGGAGCAGCCAGGCCTGGACCGCTCA
GTCCTGGAACGGCCAGCCTTGGAATGCTGCTCCGCTCCATAACTTCGGGGAGGACTTTCTGCAGCCTTAC
GTACAGTTGCAGCAAAACTT
