>Addgene plasmid #74911 | pPB-CAG-Flag3-pG-mNanog-pgk-hph | addgene partial sequence | sequence record 147155 | BGH-rev 5'-TAGAAGGCACAGTCGAGG-3'
AGCGGGCAGTGAGCGCAACGCAATTAATGTGAGTTAGCTCACTCATTAGGCACCCCAGGCTTTACACTTT
ATGCTTCCGGCTCGTATGTTGTGTGGAATTGTGAGCGGATAACAATTTCACACAGGAAACAGCTATGACC
ATGATTACGCCAAGCTATCACCACTTTGTACAAGAAAGCTGGGTCTCATATTTCACCTGGTGGAGTCACA
GAGTAGTTCAGGAATAATTCCAAGGCTTGTGGGGTGCTAAAATGCGCATGGCTTTCCCTAGTGGCTTCCA
AATTCACCTCCAAATCACTGGCAGAGAAGTTTTGCTGCAACTGTACGTAAGGCTGCAGAAAGTCCTCCCC
GAAGTTATGGAGCGGAGCAGCATTCCAAGGCTGGCCGTTCCAGGACTGAGCGGTCCAGGCCTGGCTGCTC
CAAGTTGGGTTGGTCCAGGTCTGGTTGTTCCAAGTTGGGTTGGTCCAGGTCTGGCTGCTCCAAGTTGGGT
TGGTCCAAGTCTGGCTGCCCCACATGGAAAGGCTTCCAGATGCGTTCACCAGATAGCCCTGGGGATAGCT
GCAATGGATGCTGGGATACTCCACTGGTGCTGAGCCCTTCTGAATCAGACCATTGCTAGTCTTCAACCAC
TGGTTTTTCTGCCACCGCTTGCACTTCATCCTTTGGTTTTGAAACCAGGTCTTAACCTGCTTATAGCTCA
GGTTCAGAATGGAGGAGAGTTCTTGCATCTGCTGGAGGCTGAGGTACTTCTGCTTCTGAAACCTGTCCTT
GAGTGCACACAGCTGGGCCTGAGAGAACACAGTCCGCATCTTCTGCTTCCTGGCAAGGACCTTGTTCTCC
TCCTCCTCAGGGCCCTTGTCAGCCTCAGGACTTGAGAGCTTTTGTTTGGGACTGGTAGAAGAATCAGGGC
TGCCTTGAAGAGGCAGGTCTTCAGAGGAAGGGCGAGGAGAGGCAGCCTCTGTGCAGAGCATCTCAGTAGC
AGACCCTTGTAAGCAAGAATAGTTCTCGGGATGAAAAACTGCAGGCATTGATGAGGCGTTCCCAGAATTC
GATGCTTCCTCAGAACTAGGCAAACTGTGGGGACCAGGAAGACCC
